Addgene plasmid #22567: Flag-HA-USP12
Depositing lab: Wade Harper. Publication: Defining the human deubiquitinating enzyme interaction landscape. Sowa ME, Bennett EJ, Gygi SP, Harper JW. Cell. 2009 Jul 23. 138(2):389-403. 10.1016/j.cell.2009.04.042 PubMed 19615732.
Backbone
  Vector backbone: pDEST_LTR_N_FLAG_HA_IRES_puro
  Backbone manufacturer: Harper_Lab
  Backbone size w/o insert (bp): 6521
  Vector type: Mammalian Expression, Retroviral
  Selectable markers: Puromycin
Growth in bacteria
  Bacterial resistance: Ampicillin, 100 μg/mL
  Growth temperature: 37°C
  Growth strain: DH5alpha
  Copy number: High Copy
Gene/Insert
  Gene/Insert name: USP12 (alt names: ubiquitin specific peptidase 12; USP12L1)
  Species: H. sapiens (human)
  Mutation: None
  GenBank ID: BC026072.1
  Entrez Gene: USP12 (a.k.a. UBH1, USP12L1)
  Tag / fusion protein: HA (N terminal on backbone); FLAG (N terminal on backbone)
  Cloning method: Gateway Cloning; 5′ cloning site GATEWAY_LR (unknown if destroyed); 3′ cloning site GATEWAY_LR (unknown if destroyed)
  Sequencing primers: 5′ CAGCCCTCACTCCTTCTCTAGG; 3′ CAAGCGGCTTCGGCCAGTAAC
Resource information
  A portion of this plasmid was derived from a plasmid made by: Marc_Vidal_Orfeome_collection
Terms and licenses: Academic/Nonprofit Terms; Industry Terms: Not Available to Industry
How to cite: Flag-HA-USP12 was a gift from Wade Harper (Addgene plasmid # 22567)
