[The description below was written by a language model from this plasmid's Addgene catalogue record.]
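Description:
Flag-HA-USP12 is a retroviral mammalian expression plasmid carrying the human deubiquitinating enzyme USP12 (ubiquitin specific peptidase 12, also called UBH1 or USP12L1) in the Gateway destination backbone pDEST_LTR_N_FLAG_HA_IRES_puro. The backbone is listed as 6521 bp without insert. In bacteria it is maintained as a high-copy plasmid under ampicillin selection. The origin of replication is not stated, and no feature table accompanies the record. The wild-type USP12 open reading frame, with no recorded mutations, originated from a human ORFeome clone collection and was transferred into the vector by a Gateway LR recombination reaction, so recombination-derived att sequences are expected to flank the insert.

As the backbone name indicates, expression is driven from the retroviral long terminal repeat, and the backbone supplies tandem FLAG and HA epitopes fused to the N terminus of USP12. Downstream of the ORF, an internal ribosome entry site allows a puromycin resistance gene to be translated from the same transcript. Puromycin selection therefore enriches for cells that also express the tagged protein. Because the vector is retroviral, it can be packaged into virus and used to transduce mammalian cells, producing stably integrated, selectable lines rather than relying on transient transfection.

The dual epitope tag suits immunoprecipitation or sequential affinity purification as well as detection of the fusion protein. The construct belongs to a set built for a systematic proteomic survey of the interaction partners of human deubiquitinating enzymes. Its typical use is stable expression of tagged USP12 for purifying and identifying associated protein complexes.
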