>Addgene plasmid #22567 | Flag-HA-USP12 | addgene partial sequence | sequence record 28368 | 22567 with (CAGCCCTCACTCCTTCTCTAGG)
GGACTACAAGGATGACGATGACAAGCTCGATGGAGGATACCCATACGATGTTCCAGATTACGCTGCTCGA
GGTTATCAAACAAGTTTGTACAAAAAAGTTGGCATGAAAATCCTAATGACAGTCTCCAAATTCGCCTCCA
TCTGTACCATGGGCGCCAATGCTTCGGCATTAGAGAAAGAGATTGGTCCAGAACAGTTTCCGGTCAATGA
GCACTATTTTGGATTAGTCAATTTTGGGAATACCTGCTACTGCAATTCAGTTCTTCAAGCACTTTATTTT
TGTCGTCCATTTCGGGAAAAAGTTCTTGCGTATAAGAGTCAACCTAGGAAAAAGGAGAGCCTTCTTACAT
GCTTAGCAGATCTCTTCCATAGCATAGCCACTCAGAAGAAAAAGGTTGGAGTAATACCCCCTAAGAAGTT
CATCACAAGATTACGGAAAGAAAATGAGCTTTTTGACAACTACATGCAACAAGATGCCCATGAATTCTTA
AATTACCTACTAAATACAATTGCTGATATTTTACAAGAAGAGAGAAAGCAGGAAAAACAAAATGGTCGTT
TACCTAATGGTAATATTGATAATGAAAATAATAACAGCACACCAGACCCAACGTGGGTTGATGAGATTTT
TCAGGGAACATTAACTAATGAAACCAGATGTCTTACTTGTGAAACTATAAGCAGCAAAGATGAAGATTTT
TTAGACCTTTCTGTTGACGTGGAACAAAATACATCAATTAC
